>Addgene plasmid #147568 | pnYC-NpM-DmPAN3_349-790-M651H_T | depositor full sequence | sequence record 290015 | Full Sequence
GGTATGGCAATGAAAGACGGTGAGCTGGTGATATGGGATAGTGTTCACCCTTGTTACACCGTTTTCCATG
AGCAAACTGAAACGTTTTCATCGCTCTGGAGTGAATACCACGACGATTTCCGGCAGTTTCTACACATATA
TTCGCAAGATGTGGCGTGTTACGGTGAAAACCTGGCCTATTTCCCTAAAGGGTTTATTGAGAATATGTTT
TTCGTCTCAGCCAATCCCTGGGTGAGTTTCACCAGTTTTGATTTAAACGTGGCCAATATGGACAACTTCT
TCGCCCCCGTTTTCACCATGGGCAAATATTATACGCAAGGCGACAAGGTGCTGATGCCGCTGGCGATTCA
GGTTCATCATGCCGTCTGTGATGGCTTCCATGTCGGCAGAATGCTTAATGAATTACAACAGTACTGCGAT
GAGTGGCAGGGCGGGGCGTAATTTTTTTAAGGCAGTTATTGGTGCCCTTAAACGCCTGGTGCTACGCCTG
AATAAGTGATAATAAGCGGATGAATGGCAGAAATTCGAAAGCAAATTCGACCCGGTCGTCGGTTCAGGGC
AGGGTCGTTAAATAGCCGCTTATGTCTATTGCTGGTTTACCGGTTTATTGACTACCGGAAGCAGTGTGAC
CGTGTGCTTCTCAAATGCCTGAGGCCAGTTTGCTCAGGCTCTCCCCGTGGAGGTAATAATTGACGATATG
ATCATTTATTCTGCCTCCCAGAGCCTGATAAAAACGGTTAGCGCTTCGTTAATACAGATGTAGGTGTTCC
ACAGGGTAGCCAGCAGCATCCTGCGATGCAGATCCGGAACATAATGGTGCAGGGCGCTTGTTTCGGCGTG
GGTATGGTGGCAGGCCCCGTGGCCGGGGGACTGTTGGGCGCTGCCGGCACCTGTCCTACGAGTTGCATGA
TAAAGAAGACAGTCATAAGTGCGGCGACGATAGTCATGCCCCGCGCCCACCGGAAGGAGCTACCGGACAG
CGGTGCGGACTGTTGTAACTCAGAATAAGAAATGAGGCCGCTCATGGCGTTGACTCTCAGTCATAGTATC
GTGGTATCACCGGTTGGTTCCACTCTCTGTTGCGGGCAACTTCAGCAGCACGTAGGGGACTTCCGCGTTT
CCAGACTTTACGAAACACGGAAACCGAAGACCATTCATGTTGTTGCTCAGGTCGCAGACGTTTTGCAGCA
GCAGTCGCTTCACGTTCGCTCGCGTATCGGTGATTCATTCTGCTAACCAGTAAGGCAACCCCGCCAGCCT
AGCCGGGTCCTCAACGACAGGAGCACGATCATGCGCACCCGTGGCCAGGACCCAACGCTGCCCGAGATGC
GCCGCGTGCGGCTGCTGGAGATGGCGGACGCGATGGATATGTTCTGCCAAGGGTTGGTTTGCGCATTCAC
AGTTCTCCGCAAGAATTGATTGGCTCCAATTCTTGGAGTGGTGAATCCGTTAGCGAGGTGCCGCCGGCTT
CCATTCAGGTCGAGGTGGCCCGGCTCCATGCACCGCGACGCAACGCGGGGAGGCAGACAAGGTATAGGGC
GGCGCCTACAATCCATGCCAACCCGTTCCATGTGCTCGCCGAGGCGGCATAAATCGCCGTGACGATCAGC
GGTCCAGTGATCGAAGTTAGGCTGGTAAGAGCCGCGAGCGATCCTTGAAGCTGTCCCTGATGGTCGTCAT
CTACCTGCCTGGACAGCATGGCCTGCAACGCGGGCATCCCGATGCCGCCGGAAGCGAGAAGAATCATAAT
GGGGAAGGCCATCCAGCCTCGCGTCGCGAACGCCAGCAAGACGTAGCCCAGCGCGTCGGCCGCCATGCCG
GCGATAATGGCCTGCTTCTCGCCGAAACGTTTGGTGGCGGGACCAGTGACGAAGGCTTGAGCGAGGGCGT
GCAAGATTCCGAATACCGCAAGCGACAGGCCGATCATCGTCGCGCTCCAGCGAAAGCGGTCCTCGCCGAA
AATGACCCAGAGCGCTGCCGGCACCTGTCCTACGAGTTGCATGATAAAGAAGACAGTCATAAGTGCGGCG
ACGATAGTCATGCCCCGCGCCCACCGGAAGGAGCTGACTGGGTTGAAGGCTCTCAAGGGCATCGGTCGAC
GCTCTCCCTTATGCGACTCCTGCATTAGGAAGCAGCCCAGTAGTAGGTTGAGGCCGTTGAGCACCGCCGC
CGCAAGGAATGGTGCATGCAAGGAGATGGCGCCCAACAGTCCCCCGGCCACGGGGCCTGCCACCATACCC
ACGCCGAAACAAGCGCTCATGAGCCCGAAGTGGCGAGCCCGATCTTCCCCATCGGTGATGTCGGCGATAT
AGGCGCCAGCAACCGCACCTGTGGCGCCGGTGATGCCGGCCACGATGCGTCCGGCGTAGAGGATCAGACT
AAGATCTCGATCCCGCGAAATTAATACGACTCACTATAGGGGAATTGTGAGCGGATAACAATTCCCCACT
AGTAATAATTTTGTTTAACTTTAAGAAGGAGATATACCATGGAAACTGAAGAAGGTAAACTGGTAATCTG
GATTAACGGCGATAAAGGCTATAACGGTCTCGCTGAAGTCGGTAAGAAATTCGAGAAAGATACCGGAATT
AAAGTCACCGTTGAGCATCCGGATAAACTGGAAGAGAAATTCCCACAGGTTGCGGCAACTGGCGATGGCC
CTGACATTATCTTCTGGGCACACGACCGCTTTGGTGGCTACGCTCAATCTGGCCTGTTGGCTGAAATCAC
CCCGGACAAAGCGTTCCAGGACAAGCTGTATCCGTTTACCTGGGATGCCGTACGTTACAACGGCAAGCTG
ATTGCTTACCCGATCGCTGTTGAAGCGTTATCGCTGATTTATAACAAAGACCTGCTGCCGAACCCGCCAA
AAACCTGGGAAGAGATCCCGGCGCTGGATAAAGAACTGAAAGCGAAAGGTAAGAGCGCCCTGATGTTCAA
CCTGCAAGAACCGTACTTCACCTGGCCGCTGATTGCTGCTGACGGGGGTTATGCGTTCAAGTATGAAAAC
GGCAAGTACGACATTAAAGACGTGGGCGTGGATAACGCTGGCGCGAAAGCGGGTCTGACCTTCCTGGTTG
ACCTGATTAAAAACAAACACATGAATGCAGACACCGATTACTCCATCGCAGAAGCTGCCTTTAATAAAGG
CGAAACAGCGATGACCATCAACGGCCCGTGGGCATGGTCCAACATCGACACCAGCAAAGTGAATTATGGT
GTAACGGTACTGCCGACCTTCAAGGGTCAACCATCCAAACCGTTCGTTGGCGTGCTGAGCGCAGGTATTA
ACGCCGCCAGTCCGAACAAAGAGCTGGCAAAAGAGTTCCTCGAAAACTATCTGCTGACTGATGAAGGTCT
GGAAGCGGTTAATAAAGACAAACCGCTGGGTGCCGTAGCGCTGAAGTCTTACGAGGAAGAGTTGGCGAAA
GATCCACGTATTGCCGCCACGATGGAAAACGCCCAGAAAGGTGAAATCATGCCGAACATCCCGCAGATGT
CCGCTTTCTGGTATGCCGTGCGTACTGCGGTGATCAACGCCGCCAGCGGTCGTCAGACTGTCGATGAAGC
CCTTAAAGACGCGCAGACTGGTACCGGCAGCGGCCTGGAAGTTCTGTTCCAGGGGCCCCATATGCTCGAG
ATGCCCGACGAGATGCGCGCCGAAGTCCTCGCCCGCAACGAGATCTCTAACCTGATCATGGACGCAGCGG
AGGCTGCGCAGCACGCTCTACCGCTGGAGGTGGAGAACTACCATGCCCTGTATCCACTGGAACCGCCGGC
GCAGCCGTTGCACGCCAAGCTCACGTTCCCCGCCACCACTTATAGGGCCACGCACAACACGACGGGCTAC
AAGTACTGCCTGCGAAGAATACATGGTTTCCGCCTGCAGTCGACCAAGTGCATGACGCTGGTGGAGATGT
GGAAGAAGCTGCAGCACACGAATGTGGTACAACTGCGTGAGGTGTTCACGACGAAAGCATTTGGTGATAA
CTCTTTAGTATTAGTGTACGACTATCATCCCGGCTCACAAACATTACTGGCCAAATACTTCACTCCGGCG
CCAGAGACCAACGGGTACACTGATCCATTCCAAGGCGAGGCCCGCCCCTTCAGTCATAAGAGTAACATGC
AGCGAACGAGCAATGGACCGCTGCTACCGGAGGCCACCATCTGGTCGATCATCATGCAGCTGACCGCCGG
CTTAAAAGCCATCCACCATGCCGGTCTTGCCTGCAAGGTTCTGGATCCCACAAAGATTATAGTGACGGGC
AAGCGTGTACGGTTTAGCTCATGCTGCATTTCGGATATAACGCAATTCGATCCGAATGCATCCAATCCCT
TGGCGCTGGTTAATATGCATCAGCAGGACGATCTGACCGCTTTGGGTCGCTTAGTATTAGCTTTGGCCTG
CCGCTGTCTTCAATCCGTGCAACGCGACAATGTCCAGTCCAGCATCGATATGGTCACGCGAAACTACTCC
ACCGATCTGCGAAACTTTATTGTTTACCTCTTCACCACCAATAATCGTCGCTCCGTGACCGACCTGCACC
CGATGATTGGTGCCCGCTTCTATACGCAACTGGATGCACTGCAGAGCAAAATTGATATGCAGGAGGACGA
GTTGGCCAAGGAGATGGAGAACGGGCGGTTATATCGCATTTTGGTCAAACTTAATAGCATCAACGAGCGA
CCCGACTTTAATCTGGACTGCACTTGGTCTGAGACTGGTGATAGATACATGTTGAAATTATTCCGTGATT
ATTTGTTCCATTCCGTCACTGAGGATGGCCGGCCCTGGCTAGATCACGCACACATTGTACAATGCCTCAA
CAAGCTGGATGCTGGCTCCATAGAGCGCGTGCAACTGATGTCCCGCGACGAGCAATCGGTACTCATCGTC
TCCTATGCTGAACTCAAGAATTGTCTGGAGAACGCCTTCTCCGAACTGATGTCAAGTGCGGCCAACTGAC
CTAGGAGATCCGGCTGCTAACAAAGCCCGAAAGGAAGCTGAGTTGGCTGCTGCCACCGCTGAGCAATAAC
TAGCATAACCCCTTGGGGCCTCTAAACGGGTCTTGAGGGGTTTTTTGCTGAAAGGAGGAACTATATCCGG
ATATCCCGCAAGAGGCCCGGCAGTACCGGCATAACCAAGCCTATGCCTACAGCATCCAGGGTGACGGTGC
CGAGGATGACGATGAGCGCATTGTTAGATTTCATACACGGTGCCTGACTGCGTTAGCAATTTAACTGTGA
TAAACTACCGCATTAAAGCTTATCGATGATAAGCTGTCAAACATGAGAATTACAACTTATATCGTATGGG
GCTGACTTCAGGTGCTACATTTGAAGAGATAAATTGCACTGAAATCAAGAAATATTTTATCTGATTAATA
AGATGATCTTCTTGAGATCGTTTTGGTCTGCGCGTAATCTCTTGCTCTGAAAACGAAAAAACCGCCTTGC
AGGGCGGTTTTTCGAAGGTTCTCTGAGCTACCAACTCTTTGAACCGAGGTAACTGGCTTGGAGGAGCGCA
GTCACCAAAACTTGTCCTTTCAGTTTAGCCTTAACCGGCGCATGACTTCAAGACTAACTCCTCTAAATCA
ATTACCAGTGGCTGCTGCCAGTGGTGCTTTTGCATGTCTTTCCGGGTTGGACTCAAGACGATAGTTACCG
GATAAGGCGCAGCGGTCGGACTGAACGGGGGGTTCGTGCATACAGTCCAGCTTGGAGCGAACTGCCTACC
CGGAACTGAGTGTCAGGCGTGGAATGAGACAAACGCGGCCATAACAGCGGAATGACACCGGTAAACCGAA
AGGCAGGAACAGGAGAGCGCACGAGGGAGCCGCCAGGGGGAAACGCCTGGTATCTTTATAGTCCTGTCGG
GTTTCGCCACCACTGATTTGAGCGTCAGATTTCGTGATGCTTGTCAGGGGGGCGGAGCCTATGGAAAAAC
GGCTTTGCCGCGGCCCTCTCACTTCCCTGTTAAGTATCTTCCTGGCATCTTCCAGGAAATCTCCGCCCCG
TTCGTAAGCCATTTCCGCTCGCCGCAGTCGAACGACCGAGCGTAGCGAGTCAGTGAGCGAGGAAGCGGAA
TATATCCTGTATCACATATTCTGCTGACGCACCGGTGCAGCCTTTTTTCTCCTGCCACATGAAGCACTTC
ACTGACACCCTCATCAGTGCCAACATAGTAAGCCAGTATACACTCCCCTAGCGCTGATGTCCGGCGGTGC
TTTTGCCGTTACGCACCACCCCGTCAGTAGCTGAACAGGAGGGACAGCTGATAGAAACAGAAGCCACTGG
AGCACCTCAAAAACACCATCATACACTAAATCAGTAAGTTGGCAGCATCACCCGACGCACTTTGCGCCGA
ATAAATACCTGTGACGGAAGATCACTTCGCAGAATAAATAAATCCTGGTGTCCCTGTTGATACCGGGAAG
CCCTGGGCCAACTTTTGGCGAAAATGAGACGTTGATCGGCACGTAAGAGGTTCCAACTTTCACCATAATG
AAATAAGATCACTACCGGGCGTATTTTTTGAGTTATCGAGATTTTCAGGAGCTAAGGAAGCTAAAATGGA
GAAAAAAATCACTGGATATACCACCGTTGATATATCCCAATGGCATCGTAAAGAACATTTTGAGGCATTT
CAGTCAGTTGCTCAATGTACCTATAACCAGACCGTTCAGCTGGATATTACGGCCTTTTTAAAGACCGTAA
AGAAAAATAAGCACAAGTTTTATCCGGCCTTTATTCACATTCTTGCCCGCCTGATGAATGCTCATCCGGA
ATTC
Features (pLannotate 1.2.2; 18 found; start..end, strand, type, name):
    739..834     -  CDS            resD (fragment): REDF_ECOLI - Also known as D. Protein inferred from homology: Swiss-Prot protein existence level 3. Acts as a repressor of transcription and as a site-specific resolvase that cleaves at the RfsF site. From Escherichia coli (strain K12).
    824..881     +  CDS            TcR (fragment): tetracycline efflux protein; tet; confers resistance to tetracycline
    878..971     -  CDS            TcR (fragment): tetracycline efflux protein; tet; confers resistance to tetracycline
   1475..2375    -  CDS            TcR (fragment): tetracycline efflux protein; tet; confers resistance to tetracycline
   2402..2420    +  promoter       T7 promoter: promoter for bacteriophage T7 RNA polymerase
   2421..2445    +  protein_bind   lac operator: The lac repressor binds to the lac operator to inhibit transcription in E. coli. This inhibition can be relieved by adding lactose or isopropyl-β-D-thiogalactopyranoside (IPTG). lac repressor encoded by lacI
   2460..2482    +  RBS            RBS: efficient ribosome binding site from bacteriophage T7 gene 10 (Olins and Rangwala, 1989)
   2493..3589    +  CDS            MBP (fragment): maltose binding protein from E. coli; malE (mutated); This version of the gene does not encode a signal sequence, so MBP will remain in the cytosol.
   3611..4966    +  CDS            PAN3 (fragment): PAN3_DROME - Experimental evidence at protein level: Swiss-Prot protein existence level 1. Regulatory subunit of the poly(A)-nuclease (PAN) deadenylation complex, one of two cytoplasmic mRNA deadenylases involved in general and miRNA-mediated mRNA turnover. PAN specifically shortens poly(A) tails of RNA and the activity is stimulated by poly(A)-binding protein (PABP). PAN deadenylation is followed by rapid degradation of the shortened mRNA tails by the CCR4-NOT complex. Deadenylated mRNAs are then degraded by two alternative mechanisms, namely exosome-mediated 3'-5' exonucleolytic degradation,
   4983..5032    +  CDS            SET1 (fragment): solubility-enhancement tag derived from T7 phage gene 10B
   5040..5087    +  terminator     T7 terminator: transcription terminator for bacteriophage T7 RNA polymerase
   5110..5214    -  CDS            TcR (fragment): tetracycline efflux protein; tet; confers resistance to tetracycline
   5262..5290    -  promoter       tet promoter: E. coli promoter for tetracycline efflux protein gene
   5402..5947    +  rep_origin     p15A ori: Plasmids containing the medium-copy-number p15A origin of replication can be propagated in E. coli cells that contain a second plasmid with the ColE1 origin.
   6035..6090    +  rep_origin     RSF ori (fragment): Plasmids containing the RSF 1030 origin of replication can be propagated in E. coli cells that contain additional plasmids with compatible origins.
   6209..6352    -  mobile_element IS1 (fragment): prokaryotic transposable element IS1
   6473..6575    +  promoter       cat promoter: promoter of the E. coli cat gene encoding chloramphenicol acetyltransferase
   6576..441     +  CDS            CmR (across the origin): chloramphenicol acetyltransferase; cat; confers resistance to chloramphenicol
