[The description below was written by a language model from this plasmid's Addgene catalogue record and pLannotate feature annotations shown in this document.]
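Description:
pnYC-NpM-DmPAN3_349-790-M651H_T is a 6.8 kb bacterial expression plasmid for producing a fragment of Drosophila melanogaster PAN3 (CG11486) in E. coli. The catalogue lists the backbone as unknown. The annotated features, however, point to a pACYC184-like framework: a p15A origin of replication, a chloramphenicol acetyltransferase gene with its own cat promoter, and several disrupted remnants of the tetracycline efflux gene and its promoter. These remnants flank the expression cassette and are not expected to be functional. Selection is with chloramphenicol, and the plasmid is recorded as low copy. Because p15A is compatible with ColE1-type origins, vectors of this kind can be maintained alongside a second plasmid for co-expression, although the record does not state that this was the intent.

The expression cassette runs from a T7 promoter with an adjacent lac operator and the T7 gene 10 ribosome binding site to a T7 terminator, so transcription depends on T7 RNA polymerase and is inducible with IPTG. No lacI gene is annotated on the plasmid. The open reading frame begins with a cytosolic maltose-binding protein lacking its signal sequence, which serves as an N-terminal solubility and affinity tag. It is followed by PAN3 residues 349–790 carrying the M651H substitution. The short hit annotated as a T7 gene 10B-derived tag lies just upstream of the terminator and may simply be vector sequence. Any linker or protease site between MBP and PAN3 is not annotated.

PAN3 is the regulatory subunit of the PAN2–PAN3 deadenylase complex. The associated publication concerns the structure of the PAN3 pseudokinase and its interactions with PAN2 and GW182 proteins, so this point mutant was most likely used as recombinant protein for structural or binding studies.
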