Addgene plasmid #147568: pnYC-NpM-DmPAN3_349-790-M651H_T
Purpose: Bacterial Expression of DmPAN3_349-790-M651H
Depositing lab: Elisa Izaurralde. Depositing organization: Max Planck Institute for Developmental Biology. Publication: Structure of the PAN3 pseudokinase reveals the basis for interactions with the PAN2 deadenylase and the GW182 proteins. Christie M, Boland A, Huntzinger E, Weichenrieder O, Izaurralde E. Mol Cell. 2013 Aug 8;51(3):360-73. doi: 10.1016/j.molcel.2013.07.011. PubMed 23932717.
Backbone
  Vector backbone: Unknown
  Vector type: Bacterial Expression
Growth in bacteria
  Bacterial resistance: Chloramphenicol, 25 μg/mL
  Growth temperature: 37°C
  Growth strain: DH5alpha
  Copy number: Low Copy
Gene/Insert
  Gene/Insert name: DmPAN3_349-790-M651H
  Species: D. melanogaster (fly)
  Entrez Gene: CG11486 (a.k.a. Dmel_CG11486, Dmel\CG11486, PAN3)
  Cloning method: Unknown
Terms and licenses: Academic/Nonprofit Terms; Industry Terms: Not Available to Industry
Depositor comments: ORF extracted from NCBI: LD14901 Plasmids from this collection were made available to the research community and donated after the lab closed. Please note that the sequence provided by the depositing laboratory may be theoretical/predicted or based on Sanger sequencing results. There may be discrepancies between sequencing results obtained by Addgene and the depositor sequence. If an Addgene verified sequence is not available, please contact before placing your order to request that our lab fully sequence the plasmid.
How to cite: pnYC-NpM-DmPAN3_349-790-M651H_T was a gift from Elisa Izaurralde (Addgene plasmid # 147568 ; http://n2t.net/addgene:147568 ; RRID:Addgene_147568)
